Addgene plasmid #147288: pnEA-NpG-DmNot10-407-635_Q
Purpose: Bacterial Expression of DmNot10_407-635
Depositing lab: Elisa Izaurralde. Depositing organization: Max Planck Institute for Developmental Biology.
Backbone
  Vector backbone: Unknown
  Vector type: Bacterial Expression
Growth in bacteria
  Bacterial resistance: Ampicillin, 100 μg/mL
  Growth temperature: 37°C
  Growth strain: DH5alpha
  Copy number: Low Copy
Gene/Insert
  Gene/Insert name: DmNot10_407-635
  Species: D. melanogaster (fly)
  Entrez Gene: Not10 (a.k.a. Dmel_CG18616, CG18616, Dmel\CG18616, NOT10, dNot10)
  Cloning method: Unknown
Terms and licenses: Academic/Nonprofit Terms; Industry Terms: Not Available to Industry
Depositor comments: ORF extracted fromNCBI:NM_141958.3. Plasmids from this collection were made available to the research community and donated after the lab closed. Please note that the sequence provided by the depositing laboratory may be theoretical/predicted or based on Sanger sequencing results. There may be discrepancies between sequencing results obtained by Addgene and the depositor sequence. If an Addgene verified sequence is not available, please contact before placing your order to request that our lab fully sequence the plasmid.
How to cite: pnEA-NpG-DmNot10-407-635_Q was a gift from Elisa Izaurralde (Addgene plasmid # 147288 ; http://n2t.net/addgene:147288 ; RRID:Addgene_147288)
