[The description below was written by a language model from this plasmid's Addgene catalogue record and pLannotate feature annotations shown in this document.]
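Description:
pnEA-NpG-DmNot10-407-635_Q is a 7,077 nt bacterial expression plasmid for producing a fragment of the Drosophila melanogaster Not10 protein (residues 407–635) in E. coli. The catalogue lists the backbone as unknown, but the annotated features point to a pET-like, pBR322-derived architecture. It has a ColE1/pMB1-type origin accompanied by the bom mobilisation region and the rop gene, which keeps copy number low, in agreement with the "low copy" entry. It also carries scattered remnants of the tetracycline resistance gene and its promoter, which are fragments and should not be regarded as a functional marker. Selection is by ampicillin through the bla gene under its own promoter.

The expression cassette is driven by a T7 promoter followed by a lac operator and the strong phage T7 gene 10 ribosome binding site. A plasmid-borne lacI gene supplies repressor, so transcription is held off until induction with IPTG in a host providing T7 RNA polymerase. The cassette carries Schistosoma japonicum glutathione S-transferase upstream of the Not10 fragment, so the protein is presumably made as an N-terminal GST fusion suitable for glutathione affinity purification or pull-down assays. The short gap between the two coding regions is not annotated, so any linker or protease site there is not stated in the record. A small fragment annotated as a T7 gene 10B-derived solubility tag lies just before the T7 terminator and may simply be vector-derived sequence.

Not10 is a component of the CCR4-NOT deadenylase complex, which acts in mRNA decay and translational repression. The construct is therefore suited to recombinant production of this region for biochemical, interaction or structural work. The depositor notes that the supplied sequence may be theoretical or only partly verified.
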