Features (pLannotate 1.2.2; 20 found; start..end, strand, type, name):
    104..208     +  promoter       AmpR promoter: bla
    209..1069    +  CDS            AmpR: β-lactamase; bla; confers resistance to ampicillin, carbenicillin, and related antibiotics
   1240..1828    +  rep_origin     ori: high-copy-number ColE1/pMB1/pBR322/pUC origin of replication
   2014..2156    -  misc_feature   bom: basis of mobility region from pBR322
   2258..2449    -  CDS            rop: Rop protein, which maintains plasmids at low copy number; rop
   2466..2846    +  CDS            YPB1_ECOLX: Protein predicted: Swiss-Prot protein existence level 4. From Escherichia coli.
   3088..3712    -  CDS            TcR (fragment): tetracycline efflux protein; tet; confers resistance to tetracycline
   3727..3748    -  protein_bind   CAP binding site: CAP binding activates transcription in the presence of cAMP. E. coli catabolite activator protein
   3761..4843    -  CDS            lacI: lac repressor; lacI; The lac repressor binds to the lac operator to inhibit transcription in E. coli. This inhibition can be relieved by adding lactose or isopropyl-β-D-thiogalactopyranoside (IPTG).
   4844..4921    -  promoter       lacI promoter: lacI
   4929..5208    -  CDS            TcR (fragment): tetracycline efflux protein; tet; confers resistance to tetracycline
   5230..5248    +  promoter       T7 promoter: promoter for bacteriophage T7 RNA polymerase
   5249..5273    +  protein_bind   lac operator: The lac repressor binds to the lac operator to inhibit transcription in E. coli. This inhibition can be relieved by adding lactose or isopropyl-β-D-thiogalactopyranoside (IPTG). lac repressor encoded by lacI
   5288..5310    +  RBS            RBS: efficient ribosome binding site from bacteriophage T7 gene 10 (Olins and Rangwala, 1989)
   5321..5971    +  CDS            GST: glutathione S-transferase from Schistosoma japonicum
   6043..6732    +  CDS            Not10 (fragment): CNO10_DROME - Experimental evidence at protein level: Swiss-Prot protein existence level 1. Component of the CCR4-NOT complex which is one of the major cellular mRNA deadenylases and is linked to various cellular processes including bulk mRNA degradation, miRNA-mediated repression, translational repression during translational initiation and general transcription regulation. Additional complex functions may be a consequence of its influence on mRNA expression. Is not required for association of CNOT7 to the CCR4-NOT complex (By similarity). From Drosophila melanogaster (Fruit fly).
   6761..6810    +  CDS            SET1 (fragment): solubility-enhancement tag derived from T7 phage gene 10B
   6818..6865    +  terminator     T7 terminator: transcription terminator for bacteriophage T7 RNA polymerase
   6888..6992    -  CDS            TcR (fragment): tetracycline efflux protein; tet; confers resistance to tetracycline
   7040..7068    -  promoter       tet promoter: E. coli promoter for tetracycline efflux protein gene
>Addgene plasmid #147288 | pnEA-NpG-DmNot10-407-635_Q | depositor full sequence | sequence record 289735 | Full Sequence
TTCTTGAAGACGAAAGGGCCTCGTGATACGCCTATTTTTATAGGTTAATGTCATGATAATAATGGTTTCT
TAGACGTCAGGTGGCACTTTTCGGGGAAATGTGCGCGGAACCCCTATTTGTTTATTTTTCTAAATACATT
CAAATATGTATCCGCTCATGAGACAATAACCCTGATAAATGCTTCAATAATATTGAAAAAGGAAGAGTAT
GAGTATTCAACATTTCCGTGTCGCCCTTATTCCCTTTTTTGCGGCATTTTGCCTTCCTGTTTTTGCTCAC
CCAGAAACGCTGGTGAAAGTAAAAGATGCTGAAGATCAGTTGGGTGCACGAGTGGGTTACATCGAACTGG
ATCTCAACAGCGGTAAGATCCTTGAGAGTTTTCGCCCCGAAGAACGTTTTCCAATGATGAGCACTTTTAA
AGTTCTGCTATGTGGCGCGGTATTATCCCGTGTTGACGCCGGGCAAGAGCAACTCGGTCGCCGCATACAC
TATTCTCAGAATGACTTGGTTGAGTACTCACCAGTCACAGAAAAGCATCTTACGGATGGCATGACAGTAA
GAGAATTATGCAGTGCTGCCATAACCATGAGTGATAACACTGCGGCCAACTTACTTCTGACAACGATCGG
AGGACCGAAGGAGCTAACCGCTTTTTTGCACAACATGGGGGATCATGTAACTCGCCTTGATCGTTGGGAA
CCGGAGCTGAATGAAGCCATACCAAACGACGAGCGTGACACCACGATGCCTGCAGCAATGGCAACAACGT
TGCGCAAACTATTAACTGGCGAACTACTTACTCTAGCTTCCCGGCAACAATTAATAGACTGGATGGAGGC
GGATAAAGTTGCAGGACCACTTCTGCGCTCGGCCCTTCCGGCTGGCTGGTTTATTGCTGATAAATCTGGA
GCCGGTGAGCGTGGGTCTCGCGGTATCATTGCAGCACTGGGGCCAGATGGTAAGCCCTCCCGTATCGTAG
TTATCTACACGACGGGGAGTCAGGCAACTATGGATGAACGAAATAGACAGATCGCTGAGATAGGTGCCTC
ACTGATTAAGCATTGGTAACTGTCAGACCAAGTTTACTCATATATACTTTAGATTGATTTAAAACTTCAT
TTTTAATTTAAAAGGATCTAGGTGAAGATCCTTTTTGATAATCTCATGACCAAAATCCCTTAACGTGAGT
TTTCGTTCCACTGAGCGTCAGACCCCGTAGAAAAGATCAAAGGATCTTCTTGAGATCCTTTTTTTCTGCG
CGTAATCTGCTGCTTGCAAACAAAAAAACCACCGCTACCAGCGGTGGTTTGTTTGCCGGATCAAGAGCTA
CCAACTCTTTTTCCGAAGGTAACTGGCTTCAGCAGAGCGCAGATACCAAATACTGTCCTTCTAGTGTAGC
CGTAGTTAGGCCACCACTTCAAGAACTCTGTAGCACCGCCTACATACCTCGCTCTGCTAATCCTGTTACC
AGTGGCTGCTGCCAGTGGCGATAAGTCGTGTCTTACCGGGTTGGACTCAAGACGATAGTTACCGGATAAG
GCGCAGCGGTCGGGCTGAACGGGGGGTTCGTGCACACAGCCCAGCTTGGAGCGAACGACCTACACCGAAC
TGAGATACCTACAGCGTGAGCTATGAGAAAGCGCCACGCTTCCCGAAGGGAGAAAGGCGGACAGGTATCC
GGTAAGCGGCAGGGTCGGAACAGGAGAGCGCACGAGGGAGCTTCCAGGGGGAAACGCCTGGTATCTTTAT
AGTCCTGTCGGGTTTCGCCACCTCTGACTTGAGCGTCGATTTTTGTGATGCTCGTCAGGGGGGCGGAGCC
TATGGAAAAACGCCAGCAACGCGGCCTTTTTACGGTTCCTGGCCTTTTGCTGGCCTTTTGCTCACATGTT
CTTTCCTGCGTTATCCCCTGATTCTGTGGATAACCGTATTACCGCCTTTGAGTGAGCTGATACCGCTCGC
CGCAGCCGAACGACCGAGCGCAGCGAGTCAGTGAGCGAGGAAGCGGAAGAGCGCCTGATGCGGTATTTTC
TCCTTACGCATCTGTGCGGTATTTCACACCGCATATATGGTGCACTCTCAGTACAATCTGCTCTGATGCC
GCATAGTTAAGCCAGTATACACTCCGCTATCGCTACGTGACTGGGTCATGGCTGCGCCCCGACACCCGCC
AACACCCGCTGACGCGCCCTGACGGGCTTGTCTGCTCCCGGCATCCGCTTACAGACAAGCTGTGACCGTC
TCCGGGAGCTGCATGTGTCAGAGGTTTTCACCGTCATCACCGAAACGCGCGAGGCAGCTGCGGTAAAGCT
CATCAGCGTGGTCGTGAAGCGATTCACAGATGTCTGCCTGTTCATCCGCGTCCAGCTCGTTGAGTTTCTC
CAGAAGCGTTAATGTCTGGCTTCTGATAAAGCGGGCCATGTTAAGGGCGGTTTTTTCCTGTTTGGTCACT
GATGCCTCCGTGTAAGGGGGATTTCTGTTCATGGGGGTAATGATACCGATGAAACGAGAGAGGATGCTCA
CGATACGGGTTACTGATGATGAACATGCCCGGTTACTGGAACGTTGTGAGGGTAAACAACTGGCGGTATG
GATGCGGCGGGACCAGAGAAAAATCACTCAGGGTCAATGCCAGCGCTTCGTTAATACAGATGTAGGTGTT
CCACAGGGTAGCCAGCAGCATCCTGCGATGCAGATCCGGAACATAATGGTGCAGGGCGCTGACTTCCGCG
TTTCCAGACTTTACGAAACACGGAAACCGAAGACCATTCATGTTGTTGCTCAGGTCGCAGACGTTTTGCA
GCAGCAGTCGCTTCACGTTCGCTCGCGTATCGGTGATTCATTCTGCTAACCAGTAAGGCAACCCCGCCAG
CCTAGCCGGGTCCTCAACGACAGGAGCACGATCATGCGCACCCGTGGCCAGGACCCAACGCTGCCCGAGA
TGCGCCGCGTGCGGCTGCTGGAGATGGCGGACGCGATGGATATGTTCTGCCAAGGGTTGGTTTGCGCATT
CACAGTTCTCCGCAAGAATTGATTGGCTCCAATTCTTGGAGTGGTGAATCCGTTAGCGAGGTGCCGCCGG
CTTCCATTCAGGTCGAGGTGGCCCGGCTCCATGCACCGCGACGCAACGCGGGGAGGCAGACAAGGTATAG
GGCGGCGCCTACAATCCATGCCAACCCGTTCCATGTGCTCGCCGAGGCGGCATAAATCGCCGTGACGATC
AGCGGTCCAGTGATCGAAGTTAGGCTGGTAAGAGCCGCGAGCGATCCTTGAAGCTGTCCCTGATGGTCGT
CATCTACCTGCCTGGACAGCATGGCCTGCAACGCGGGCATCCCGATGCCGCCGGAAGCGAGAAGAATCAT
AATGGGGAAGGCCATCCAGCCTCGCGTCGCGAACGCCAGCAAGACGTAGCCCAGCGCGTCGGCCGCCATG
CCGGCGATAATGGCCTGCTTCTCGCCGAAACGTTTGGTGGCGGGACCAGTGACGAAGGCTTGAGCGAGGG
CGTGCAAGATTCCGAATACCGCAAGCGACAGGCCGATCATCGTCGCGCTCCAGCGAAAGCGGTCCTCGCC
GAAAATGACCCAGAGCGCTGCCGGCACCTGTCCTACGAGTTGCATGATAAAGAAGACAGTCATAAGTGCG
GCGACGATAGTCATGCCCCGCGCCCACCGGAAGGAGCTGACTGGGTTGAAGGCTCTCAAGGGCATCGGTC
GAGATCCCGGTGCCTAATGAGTGAGCTAACTTACATTAATTGCGTTGCGCTCACTGCCCGCTTTCCAGTC
GGGAAACCTGTCGTGCCAGCTGCATTAATGAATCGGCCAACGCGCGGGGAGAGGCGGTTTGCGTATTGGG
CGCCAGGGTGGTTTTTCTTTTCACCAGTGAGACGGGCAACAGCTGATTGCCCTTCACCGCCTGGCCCTGA
GAGAGTTGCAGCAAGCGGTCCACGCTGGTTTGCCCCAGCAGGCGAAAATCCTGTTTGATGGTGGTTAACG
GCGGGATATAACATGAGCTGTCTTCGGTATCGTCGTATCCCACTACCGAGATATCCGCACCAACGCGCAG
CCCGGACTCGGTAATGGCGCGCATTGCGCCCAGCGCCATCTGATCGTTGGCAACCAGCATCGCAGTGGGA
ACGATGCCCTCATTCAGCATTTGCATGGTTTGTTGAAAACCGGACATGGCACTCCAGTCGCCTTCCCGTT
CCGCTATCGGCTGAATTTGATTGCGAGTGAGATATTTATGCCAGCCAGCCAGACGCAGACGCGCCGAGAC
AGAACTTAATGGGCCCGCTAACAGCGCGATTTGCTGGTGACCCAATGCGACCAGATGCTCCACGCCCAGT
CGCGTACCGTCTTCATGGGAGAAAATAATACTGTTGATGGGTGTCTGGTCAGAGACATCAAGAAATAACG
CCGGAACATTAGTGCAGGCAGCTTCCACAGCAATGGCATCCTGGTCATCCAGCGGATAGTTAATGATCAG
CCCACTGACGCGTTGCGCGAGAAGATTGTGCACCGCCGCTTTACAGGCTTCGACGCCGCTTCGTTCTACC
ATCGACACCACCACGCTGGCACCCAGTTGATCGGCGCGAGATTTAATCGCCGCGACAATTTGCGACGGCG
CGTGCAGGGCCAGACTGGAGGTGGCAACGCCAATCAGCAACGACTGTTTGCCCGCCAGTTGTTGTGCCAC
GCGGTTGGGAATGTAATTCAGCTCCGCCATCGCCGCTTCCACTTTTTCCCGCGTTTTCGCAGAAACGTGG
CTGGCCTGGTTCACCACGCGGGAAACGGTCTGATAAGAGACACCGGCATACTCTGCGACATCGTATAACG
TTACTGGTTTCACATTCACCACCCTGAATTGACTCTCTTCCGGGCGCTATCATGCCATACCGCGAAAGGT
TTTGCGCCATTCGATGGTGTCCGGGATCTCGACGCTCTCCCTTATGCGACTCCTGCATTAGGAAGCAGCC
CAGTAGTAGGTTGAGGCCGTTGAGCACCGCCGCCGCAAGGAATGGTGCATGCAAGGAGATGGCGCCCAAC
AGTCCCCCGGCCACGGGGCCTGCCACCATACCCACGCCGAAACAAGCGCTCATGAGCCCGAAGTGGCGAG
CCCGATCTTCCCCATCGGTGATGTCGGCGATATAGGCGCCAGCAACCGCACCTGTGGCGCCGGTGATGCC
GGCCACGATGCGTCCGGCGTAGAGGATCGAGATCTCGATCCCGCGAAATTAATACGACTCACTATAGGGG
AATTGTGAGCGGATAACAATTCCCCACTAGTAATAATTTTGTTTAACTTTAAGAAGGAGATATACCATGG
CCCCTATACTAGGTTATTGGAAAATTAAGGGCCTTGTGCAACCCACTCGACTTCTTTTGGAATATCTTGA
AGAAAAATATGAAGAGCATTTGTATGAGCGCGATGAAGGTGATAAATGGCGAAACAAAAAGTTTGAATTG
GGTTTGGAGTTTCCCAATCTTCCTTATTATATTGATGGTGATGTTAAATTAACACAGTCTATGGCCATCA
TACGTTATATAGCTGACAAGCACAACATGTTGGGTGGTTGTCCAAAAGAGCGTGCAGAGATTTCAATGCT
TGAAGGAGCGGTTTTGGATATTAGATACGGTGTTTCGAGAATTGCATATAGTAAAGACTTTGAAACTCTC
AAAGTTGATTTTCTTAGCAAGCTACCTGAAATGCTGAAAATGTTCGAAGATCGTTTATGTCATAAAACAT
ATTTAAATGGTGATCATGTAACCCATCCTGACTTCATGTTGTATGACGCTCTTGATGTTGTTTTATACAT
GGACCCAATGTGCCTGGATGCGTTCCCAAAATTAGTTTGTTTTAAAAAACGTATTGAAGCTATCCCACAA
ATTGATAAGTACTTGAAATCCAGCAAGTATATAGCATGGCCTTTGCAGGGCTGGCAAGCCACGTTTGGTG
GTGGCGACCATCCGCCAAAATCGGATGGTACCGGCAGCGGCCTGGAAGTTCTGTTCCAGGGGCCCCATAT
GCTCGAGCTTAAGCAATTGGGATCCACAAAGCCATACGCTCCTCAATCGGCGGGAGTTCCAGAGCCCACG
CTGGAATTCGCTGTCTTGTGTCTACGTAGCGCGTTAACGCTTACGCAGCACTACAAGACGAGGTTTCACA
TGGCGGCGGTCTCCTCGGAGGATGTGGAAGCACCCGAACCCAAGGACCCAACTCAGGAGAGTTGGCGTCA
TCCCCAGGACAATAACTTCTGCAATCCCTCGAAGCCAGTCAGCCTAGAGTCTTTGGAAAACATGATGGCT
GCCATATATGCTGCTCACAGCTTCGTCTCGCTGCGCCTAGGCGATCATGTGACCGCGCTCGAGATGTCGG
AAAAACTGCTGGCCTGTGAACGCTTGTCCGATGCACACAAATTGCTAGGTCACATGTACGCTGGCGAGGC
GTTGATGCTTATGGACAAGGCCAGCGAGGCACGCGACCATTTGGACCCTACTTTTGTGGGCACACTAAAC
GCCTTCGATTTTGAGACGCGTGACTGGCAACTGAAGTCGGTGGACGCCGCTCAGAACGTTGTGCGGTATA
ATCTGGCCGTTGCCATGGCTCTACAGAACGACCTGCCTCAAGCTAAAGCACTCCTGGCCAATTTAACTCA
TTCGCTGGTTGCCAACAAGGCGCTTGCTTTGCGACGCTTCATGGACCTCAAAATGGGTCCCGTTCCTGGC
GGGACGCCGAGTTAGTCTAGAGCTAGCCCTAGGAGATCCGGCTGCTAACAAAGCCCGAAAGGAAGCTGAG
TTGGCTGCTGCCACCGCTGAGCAATAACTAGCATAACCCCTTGGGGCCTCTAAACGGGTCTTGAGGGGTT
TTTTGCTGAAAGGAGGAACTATATCCGGATATCCCGCAAGAGGCCCGGCAGTACCGGCATAACCAAGCCT
ATGCCTACAGCATCCAGGGTGACGGTGCCGAGGATGACGATGAGCGCATTGTTAGATTTCATACACGGTG
CCTGACTGCGTTAGCAATTTAACTGTGATAAACTACCGCATTAAAGCTTATCGATGATAAGCTGTCAAAC
ATGAGAA
